>Addgene plasmid #205696 | MAPGW | addgene full sequence | sequence record 430336 | Addgene NGS Result
AATGAAAGACCCCACCTGTAGGTTTGGCAAGCTAGCTTAAGTAACGCCATTTTGCAAGGCATGGAAAATA
CATAACTGAGAATAGAGAAGTTCAGATCAAGGTTAGGAACAGAGAGACAGCAGAATATGGGCCAAACAGG
ATATCTGTGGTAAGCAGTTCCTGCCCCGGCTCAGGGCCAAGAACAGATGGTCCCCAGATGCGGTCCCGCC
CTCAGCAGTTTCTAGAGAACCATCAGATGTTTCCAGGGTGCCCCAAGGACCTGAAATGACCCTGTGCCTT
ATTTGAACTAACCAATCAGTTCGCTTCTCGCTTCTGTTCGCGCGCTTCTGCTCCCCGAGCTCAATAAAAG
AGCCCACAACCCCTCACTCGGCGCGCCAGTCCTCCGATAGACTGCGTCGCCCGGGTACCCGTATTCCCAA
TAAAGCCTCTTGCTGTTTGCATCCGAATCGTGGACTCGCTGATCCTTGGGAGGGTCTCCTCAGATTGATT
GACTGCCCACCTCGGGGGTCTTTCATTTGGAGGTTCCACCGAGATTTGGAGACCCCTGCCCAGGGACCAC
CGACCCCCCCGCCGGGAGGTAAGCTGGCCAGCGGTCGTTTCGTGTCTGTCTCTGTCTTTGTGCGTGTTTG
TGCCGGCATCTAATGTTTGCGCCTGCGTCTGTACTAGTTAGCTAACTAGCTCTGTATCTGGCGGACCCGT
GGTGGAACTGACGAGTTCTGAACACCCGGCCGCAACCCTGGGAGACGTCCCAGGGACTTTGGGGGCCGTT
TTTGTGGCCCGACCTGAGGAAGGGAGTCGATGTGGAATCCGACCCCGTCAGGATATGTGGTTCTGGTAGG
AGACGAGAACCTAAAACAGTTCCCGCCTCCGTCTGAATTTTTGCTTTCGGTTTGGAACCGAAGCCGCGCG
TCTTGTCTGCTGCAGCGCTGCAGCATCGTTCTGTGTTGTCTCTGTCTGACTGTGTTTCTGTATTTGTCTG
AAAATTAGGGCCAGACTGTTACCACTCCCTTAAGTTTGACCTTAGGTCACTGGAAAGATGTCGAGCGGAT
CGCTCACAACCAGTCGGTAGATGTCAAGAAGAGACGTTGGGTTACCTTCTGCTCTGCAGAATGGCCAACC
TTTAACGTCGGATGGCCGCGAGACGGCACCTTTAACCGAGACCTCATCACCCAGGTTAAGATCAAGGTCT
TTTCACCTGGCCCGCATGGACACCCAGACCAGGTCCCCTACATCGTGACCTGGGAAGCCTTGGCTTTTGA
CCCCCCTCCCTGGGTCAAGCCCTTTGTACACCCTAAGCCTCCGCCTCCTCTTCCTCCATCCGCCCCGTCT
CTCCCCCTTGAACCTCCTCGTTCGACCCCGCCTCGATCCTCCCTTTATCCAGCCCTCACTCCTTCTCTAG
GCGCCGGAATTAGATCTCTCGACTAGGGATAACAGGGTAATTGTTTGAATGAGGCTTCAGTACTTTACAG
AATCGTTGCCTGCACATCTTGGAAACACTTGCTGGGATTACTTCGACTTCTTAACCCAACAGAAGGCTCG
AGAAGGTATATTGCTGTTGACAGGATCCACATTAACAACTTTAAGTCCAGCAATTTGAGTTAAGGGTGTT
GCTCTCAATGATTTCACTAATGGTTCAATTTTTAATTTCTTTTCTTCTGGTTCAAAATTCAAGTTTCAAG
TGAAAGTGTAATATGCACCCATTTCTTTCAATAAATCTTCTAAATAGTCCACTAATGTTTTATTTTGTTT
TTTACAAAATCAAGCAGCCTCTGCTATCAATATAGAACCTTGTATTCCATCTTTATCTCTAGCTGAGTCA
TCAATTACATATCCATAACTTTCTTCATAAGCAAAAACAAAATTTAATCCGTTATCTTCTTCTTTAGCAA
TTTCTCTACCCATTCATTTCAATCCAGTTAAAGTTTTTACAATCTTAACTCCATATTTTTCCTGAGCGAT
TCTATCACCCAAATCACTTGTTACAAAACTTGAATATAGAGCCGGATTTTTTGGAATGCTATTTAAGCGT
TTTAGATTTGATAATTTTCAATCAATTAAAATTGGTCCTGTTTGATTTCCATCTAATCTTACAAAATGAC
CATCATGTTTTATTGCCATTCCAAATCTGTCAGCATCTGGGTCATTCATAATAATAATATCTGCATCATG
TTTAATACCATATTCAAGCGGTATTTTTCATGCAGGATCAAATTCTGGATTTGGATTTACAACATTTTTC
AATGTTTCATCTTCAAATGCACGATCTTCACCCTCAATAACGTTATATCCTGATTCACGTAATCTTTTTG
GGGTAAATTTAGTTCCTGTTCCATTAACTGCGCTAAAAATAGGGCCCTGCCTCGGACTTCAAGGGGCTAG
AATTCGAGCAATTATCTTGTTTACTAAAACTGAATACCTTGCTATCTCTTTGATACATTTTTACAAAGCT
GAATTAAAATGGTATAAATTAAATCACTTTTTTCAATTCTACCGGGTAGGGGAGGCGCTTTTCCCAAGGC
AGTCTGGAGCATGCGCTTTAGCAGCCCCGCTGGGCACTTGGCGCTACACAAGTGGCCTCTGGCCTCGCAC
ACATTCCACATCCACCGGTAGGCGCCAACCGGCTCCGTTCTTTGGTGGCCCCTTCGCGCCACCTTCTACT
CCTCCCCTAGTCAGGAAGTTCCCCCCCGCCCCGCAGCTCGCGTCGTGCAGGACGTGACAAATGGAAGTAG
CACGTCTCACTAGTCTCGTGCAGATGGACAGCACCGCTGAGCAATGGAAGCGGGTAGGCCTTTGGGGCAG
CGGCCAATAGCAGCTTTGCTCCTTCGCTTTCTGGGCTCAGAGGCTGGGAAGGGGTGGGTCCGGGGGCGGG
CTCAGGGGCGGGCTCAGGGGCGGGGCGGGCGCCCGAAGGTCCTCCGGAGGCCCGGCATTCTGCACGCTTC
AAAAGCGCACGTCTGCCGCGCTGTTCTCCTCTTCCTCATCTCCGGGCCTTTCGACCTTTAATTAACCACC
ATGGTGAGCAAGGGCGAGGAGCTGTTCACCGGGGTGGTGCCCATCCTGGTCGAGCTGGACGGCGACGTAA
ACGGCCACAAGTTCAGCGTGTCTGGCGAGGGCGAGGGCGATGCCACCTACGGCAAGCTGACCCTGAAGTT
CATCTGCACCACCGGCAAGCTGCCCGTGCCCTGGCCCACCCTCGTGACCACCCTGACCTACGGCGTGCAG
TGCTTCAGCCGCTACCCCGACCACATGAAGCAGCACGACTTCTTCAAGTCCGCCATGCCCGAAGGCTACG
TCCAGGAGCGCACCATCTTCTTCAAGGACGACGGCAACTACAAGACCCGCGCCGAGGTGAAGTTCGAGGG
CGACACCCTGGTGAACCGCATCGAGCTGAAGGGCATCGACTTCAAGGAGGACGGCAACATCCTGGGGCAC
AAGCTGGAGTACAACTACAACAGCCACAACGTCTATATCATGGCCGACAAGCAGAAGAACGGCATCAAGG
CGAACTTCAAGATCCGCCACAACATCGAGGACGGCAGCGTGCAGCTCGCCGACCACTACCAGCAGAACAC
CCCCATCGGCGACGGCCCCGTGCTGCTGCCCGACAACCACTACCTGAGCACCCAGTCCGCCCTGAGCAAA
GACCCCAACGAGAAGCGCGATCACATGGTCCTGCTGGAGTTCGTGACCGCCGCCGGGATCACTCTCGGCA
TGGACGAGCTGTACAAGTAAGTTTAAACATCAACCTCTGGATTACAAAATTTGTGAAAGATTGACTGGTA
TTCTTAACTATGTTGCTCCTTTTACGCTATGTGGATACGCTGCTTTAATGCCTTTGTATCATGCTATTGC
TTCCCGTATGGCTTTCATTTTCTCCTCCTTGTATAAATCCTGGTTGCTGTCTCTTTATGAGGAGTTGTGG
CCCGTTGTCAGGCAACGTGGCGTGGTGTGCACTGTGTTTGCTGACGCAACCCCCACTGGTTGGGGCATTG
CCACCACCTGTCAGCTCCTTTCCGGGACTTTCGCTTTCCCCCTCCCTATTGCCACGGCGGAACTCATCGC
CGCCTGCCTTGCCCGCTGCTGGACAGGGGCTCGGCTGTTGGGCACTGACAATTCCGTGGTGTTGTCGGGG
AAGCTGACGTCCTTTCCATGGCTGCTCGCCTGTGTTGCCACCTGGATTCTGCGCGGGACGTCCTTCTGCT
ACGTCCCTTCGGCCCTCAATCCAGCGGACCTTCCTTCCCGCGGCCTGCTGCCGGCTCTGCGGCCTCTTCC
GCGTCTTCGCCTTCGCCCTCAGACGAGTCGGATCTCCCTTTGGGCCGCCTCCCCGCCTGGGTCGACCTGC
AGGCATGCAAGCTTATCGATAAAATAAAAGATTTTATTTAGTCTCCAGAAAAAGGGGGGAATGAAAGACC
CCACCTGTAGGTTTGGCAAGCTAGCTTAAGTAACGCCATTTTGCAAGGCATGGAAAATACATAACTGAGA
ATAGAGAAGTTCAGATCAAGGTTAGGAACAGAGAGACAGCAGAATATGGGCCAAACAGGATATCTGTGGT
AAGCAGTTCCTGCCCCGGCTCAGGGCCAAGAACAGATGGTCCCCAGATGCGGTCCCGCCCTCAGCAGTTT
CTAGAGAACCATCAGATGTTTCCAGGGTGCCCCAAGGACCTGAAATGACCCTGTGCCTTATTTGAACTAA
CCAATCAGTTCGCTTCTCGCTTCTGTTCGCGCGCTTCTGCTCCCCGAGCTCAATAAAAGAGCCCACAACC
CCTCACTCGGCGCGCCAGTCCTCCGATAGACTGCGTCGCCCGGGTACCCGTGTATCCAATAAACCCTCTT
GCAGTTGCATCCGACTTGTGGTCTCGCTGTTCCTTGGGAGGGTCTCCTCTGAGTGATTGACTACCCGTCA
GCGGGGGTCTTTCATGGGTAACAGTTTCTTGAAGTTGGAGAACAACATTCTGAGGGTAGGAGTCGAATAT
TAAGTAATCCTGACTCAATTAGCCACTGTTTTGAATCCACATACTCCAATACTCCTGAAATAGTTCATTA
TGGACAGCGCAGAAAGAGCTGGGGAGAATTGTGAAATTGTTATCCGCTCACAATTCCACACAACATACGA
GCCGGAAGCATAAAGTGTAAAGCCTGGGGTGCCTAATGAGTGAGCTAACTCACATTAATTGCGTTGCGCT
CACTGCCCGCTTTCCAGTCGGGAAACCTGTCGTGCCAGCTGCATTAATGAATCGGCCAACGCGCGGGGAG
AGGCGGTTTGCGTATTGGGCGCTCTTCCGCTTCCTCGCTCACTGACTCGCTGCGCTCGGTCGTTCGGCTG
CGGCGAGCGGTATCAGCTCACTCAAAGGCGGTAATACGGTTATCCACAGAATCAGGGGATAACGCAGGAA
AGAACATGTGAGCAAAAGGCCAGCAAAAGGCCAGGAACCGTAAAAAGGCCGCGTTGCTGGCGTTTTTCCA
TAGGCTCCGCCCCCCTGACGAGCATCACAAAAATCGACGCTCAAGTCAGAGGTGGCGAAACCCGACAGGA
CTATAAAGATACCAGGCGTTTCCCCCTGGAAGCTCCCTCGTGCGCTCTCCTGTTCCGACCCTGCCGCTTA
CCGGATACCTGTCCGCCTTTCTCCCTTCGGGAAGCGTGGCGCTTTCTCATAGCTCACGCTGTAGGTATCT
CAGTTCGGTGTAGGTCGTTCGCTCCAAGCTGGGCTGTGTGCACGAACCCCCCGTTCAGCCCGACCGCTGC
GCCTTATCCGGTAACTATCGTCTTGAGTCCAACCCGGTAAGACACGACTTATCGCCACTGGCAGCAGCCA
CTGGTAACAGGATTAGCAGAGCGAGGTATGTAGGCGGTGCTACAGAGTTCTTGAAGTGGTGGCCTAACTA
CGGCTACACTAGAAGAACAGTATTTGGTATCTGCGCTCTGCTGAAGCCAGTTACCTTCGGAAAAAGAGTT
GGTAGCTCTTGATCCGGCAAACAAACCACCGCTGGTAGCGGTGGTTTTTTTGTTTGCAAGCAGCAGATTA
CGCGCAGAAAAAAAGGATCTCAAGAAGATCCTTTGATCTTTTCTACGGGGTCTGACGCTCAGTGGAACGA
AAACTCACGTTAAGGGATTTTGGTCATGAGATTATCAAAAAGGATCTTCACCTAGATCCTTTTAAATTAA
AAATGAAGTTTTAAATCAATCTAAAGTATATATGAGTAAACTTGGTCTGACAGTTACCAATGCTTAATCA
GTGAGGCACCTATCTCAGCGATCTGTCTATTTCGTTCATCCATAGTTGCCTGACTCCCCGTCGTGTAGAT
AACTACGATACGGGAGGGCTTACCATCTGGCCCCAGTGCTGCAATGATACCGCGAGACCCACGCTCACCG
GCTCCAGATTTATCAGCAATAAACCAGCCAGCCGGAAGGGCCGAGCGCAGAAGTGGTCCTGCAACTTTAT
CCGCCTCCATCCAGTCTATTAATTGTTGCCGGGAAGCTAGAGTAAGTAGTTCGCCAGTTAATAGTTTGCG
CAACGTTGTTGCCATTGCTACAGGCATCGTGGTGTCACGCTCGTCGTTTGGTATGGCTTCATTCAGCTCC
GGTTCCCAACGATCAAGGCGAGTTACATGATCCCCCATGTTGTGCAAAAAAGCGGTTAGCTCCTTCGGTC
CTCCGATCGTTGTCAGAAGTAAGTTGGCCGCAGTGTTATCACTCATGGTTATGGCAGCACTGCATAATTC
TCTTACTGTCATGCCATCCGTAAGATGCTTTTCTGTGACTGGTGAGTACTCAACCAAGTCATTCTGAGAA
TAGTGTATGCGGCGACCGAGTTGCTCTTGCCCGGCGTCAATACGGGATAATACCGCGCCACATAGCAGAA
CTTTAAAAGTGCTCATCATTGGAAAACGTTCTTCGGGGCGAAAACTCTCAAGGATCTTACCGCTGTTGAG
ATCCAGTTCGATGTAACCCACTCGTGCACCCAACTGATCTTCAGCATCTTTTACTTTCACCAGCGTTTCT
GGGTGAGCAAAAACAGGAAGGCAAAATGCCGCAAAAAAGGGAATAAGGGCGACACGGAAATGTTGAATAC
TCATACTCTTCCTTTTTCAATATTATTGAAGCATTTATCAGGGTTATTGTCTCATGAGCGGATACATATT
TGAATGTATTTAGAAAAATAAACAAATAGGGGTTCCGCGCACATTTCCCCGAAAAGTGCCACCTGACGTC
TAAGAAACCATTATTATCATGACATTAACCTATAAAAATAGGCGTATCACGAGGCCCTTTCGTCTCGCGC
GTTTCGGTGATGACGGTGAAAACCTCTGACACATGCAGCTCCCGGAGACGGTCACAGCTTGTCTGTAAGC
GGATGCCGGGAGCAGACAAGCCCGTCAGGGCGCGTCAGCGGGTGTTGGCGGGTGTCGGGGCTGGCTTAAC
TATGCGGCATCAGAGCAGATTGTACTGAGAGTGCACCATATGCGGTGTGAAATACCGCACAGATGCGTAA
GGAGAAAATACCGCATCAGGCGCCATTCGCCATTCAGGCTGCGCAACTGTTGGGAAGGGCGATCGGTGCG
GGCCTCTTCGCTATTACGCCAGCTGGCGAAAGGGGGATGTGCTGCAAGGCGATTAAGTTGGGTAACGCCA
GGGTTTTCCCAGTCACGACGTTGTAAAACGACGGCGCAAGGAATGGTGCATGCAAGGAGATGGCGCCCAA
CAGTCCCCCGGCCACGGGGCCTGCCACCATACCCACGCCGAAACAAGCGCTCATGAGCCCGAAGTGGCGA
GCCCGATCTTCCCCATCGGTGATGTCGGCGATATAGGCGCCAGCAACCGCACCTGTGGCGCCGGTGATGC
CGGCCACGATGCGTCCGGCGTAGAGGCGATTAGTCCAATTTGTTAAAGACAGGATATCAGTGGTCCAGGC
TCTAGTTTTGACTCAACAATATCACCAGCTGAAGCCTATAGAGTACGAGCCATAGATAAAATAAAAGATT
TTATTTAGTCTCCAGAAAAAGGGGGG
Features (pLannotate 1.2.2; 21 found; start..end, strand, type, name):
      1..517     +  LTR            5' LTR: 5' long terminal repeat from murine embryonic stem cell virus
    581..922     +  misc_feature   MESV Ψ: packaging signal of murine embryonic stem cell virus
    989..1405    +  CDS            gag (truncated): truncated Moloney murine leukemia virus (MMLV) gag gene lacking the start codon
   2357..2480    +  ncRNA          3' miR-30a: sequence downstream of the 71-nt precursor of the human miR-30a microRNA (Zeng et al., 2002) miRNA
   2494..2993    +  promoter       PGK promoter: mouse phosphoglycerate kinase 1 promoter
   3011..3730    +  CDS            EGFP: the original enhanced GFP (Yang et al., 1996) mammalian codon-optimized
   3739..4326    +  misc_feature   WPRE: woodchuck hepatitis virus posttranscriptional regulatory element
   4331..4354    +  misc_feature   MCS (fragment): pUC18/19 multiple cloning site
   4401..4915    +  LTR            3' LTR: 3' long terminal repeat from murine embryonic stem cell virus
   5077..5093    -  protein_bind   lac operator: The lac repressor binds to the lac operator to inhibit transcription in E. coli. This inhibition can be relieved by adding lactose or isopropyl-β-D-thiogalactopyranoside (IPTG). lac repressor encoded by lacI
   5101..5131    -  promoter       lac promoter: promoter for the E. coli lac operon
   5146..5167    -  protein_bind   CAP binding site: CAP binding activates transcription in the presence of cAMP. E. coli catabolite activator protein
   5180..5272    -  CDS            lacI (fragment): lac repressor; lacI; The lac repressor binds to the lac operator to inhibit transcription in E. coli. This inhibition can be relieved by adding lactose or isopropyl-β-D-thiogalactopyranoside (IPTG).
   5455..6043    -  rep_origin     ori: high-copy-number ColE1/pMB1/pBR322/pUC origin of replication
   6214..7074    -  CDS            AmpR: β-lactamase; bla; confers resistance to ampicillin, carbenicillin, and related antibiotics
   7075..7179    -  promoter       AmpR promoter: bla
   7274..7309    +  CDS            rop (fragment): Rop protein, which maintains plasmids at low copy number; rop
   7411..7510    +  misc_feature   bom (fragment): basis of mobility region from pBR322
   7516..7665    -  CDS            lacZα (fragment): LacZα fragment of β-galactosidase; lacZ fragment
   7665..7866    -  CDS            TcR (fragment): tetracycline efflux protein; tet; confers resistance to tetracycline
   7867..7965    +  CDS            env (fragment): murine leukemia virus gPr80 envelope polyprotein precursor; env; proteolytically cleaved into gp70SU and p15TM subunits
