[The description below was written by a language model from this plasmid's Addgene catalogue record and pLannotate feature annotations shown in this document.]
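Description:
MAPGW is a gammaretroviral (MSCV-type) vector built on the MIGR backbone that serves as an empty shRNAmir backbone for RNA interference with a green fluorescent reporter. The proviral portion is flanked by murine embryonic stem cell virus 5' and 3' long terminal repeats and carries the Ψ packaging signal plus a truncated, start-codon-less MMLV gag segment, which together allow the transcript to be packaged into retroviral particles when the viral proteins are supplied in trans by packaging cells. In bacteria the plasmid is maintained by a high-copy ColE1/pUC-type origin and selected with ampicillin through the β-lactamase gene. The remaining annotated backbone pieces (lac promoter and operator, and fragments of lacI, rop, bom, lacZα, TcR and env) are cloning remnants rather than functional parts.

The payload is a synthetic microRNA scaffold called miR-AB, placed between BamHI and ApaI sites and transcribed from the MSCV LTR promoter. The automated annotation recognises only the 3' miR-30a flanking sequence here and leaves roughly 950 nt upstream of it unannotated, so the detailed layout of the scaffold and any hairpin cloning site is not resolved by the record. A miR-30-type context generally lets an inserted shRNA stem be processed through the endogenous microRNA pathway from a Pol II transcript. Downstream, a separate mouse PGK promoter drives EGFP, followed by a WPRE that enhances expression, so transduced cells are marked by green fluorescence independently of hairpin processing. The vector belongs to a toolkit designed for colour-barcoded multiplex RNAi at the single-cell level, in which the reporter identifies the cells that received a given knockdown construct.
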