Addgene plasmid #205696: MAPGW
Purpose: shRNAmir backbone for RNA interference, with GFP reporter
Depositing lab: Dapeng Wang. Depositing organization: Shandong Medical and Pharmaceutical University. Publication: miR-AB, a miRNA-based shRNA viral toolkit for multicolor-barcoded multiplex RNAi at a single-cell level. Wang D, Xiu J, Zhao J, Luo J. EMBO Rep. 2022 Apr 5;23(4):e53691. doi: 10.15252/embr.202153691. Epub 2022 Feb 24. PubMed 35201651.
Backbone
  Vector backbone: MIGR
  Vector type: Retroviral
Growth in bacteria
  Bacterial resistance: Ampicillin, 100 μg/mL
  Growth temperature: 37°C
  Growth strain: NEB Stable
  Copy number: High Copy
Gene/Insert
  Gene/Insert name: miR-AB
  Species: Synthetic
  Promoter: MSCV
  Cloning method: Restriction Enzyme; 5′ cloning site BamHI (unknown if destroyed); 3′ cloning site ApaI (unknown if destroyed)
  Sequencing primers: 3′ PGK Reverse: GCCAGAGGCCACTTGTGTAG
Terms and licenses: Academic/Nonprofit Terms; Industry Terms: Not Available to Industry
How to cite: MAPGW was a gift from Dapeng Wang (Addgene plasmid # 205696 ; http://n2t.net/addgene:205696 ; RRID:Addgene_205696)
